>Addgene plasmid #166162 | pDONR221-DDX3X | addgene full sequence | sequence record 329497 | Addgene NGS Result
CTTTCCTGCGTTATCCCCTGATTCTGTGGATAACCGTATTACCGCCTTTGAGTGAGCTGATACCGCTCGC
CGCAGCCGAACGACCGAGCGCAGCGAGTCAGTGAGCGAGGAAGCGGAAGAGCGCCCAATACGCAAACCGC
CTCTCCCCGCGCGTTGGCCGATTCATTAATGCAGCTGGCACGACAGGTTTCCCGACTGGAAAGCGGGCAG
TGAGCGCAACGCAATTAATACGCGTACCGCTAGCCAGGAAGAGTTTGTAGAAACGCAAAAAGGCCATCCG
TCAGGATGGCCTTCTGCTTAGTTTGATGCCTGGCAGTTTATGGCGGGCGTCCTGCCCGCCACCCTCCGGG
CCGTTGCTTCACAACGTTCAAATCCGCTCCCGGCGGATTTGTCCTACTCAGGAGAGCGTTCACCGACAAA
CAACAGATAAAACGAAAGGCCCAGTCTTCCGACTGAGCCTTTCGTTTTATTTGATGCCTGGCAGTTCCCT
ACTCTCGCGTTAACGCTAGCATGGATGTTTTCCCAGTCACGACGTTGTAAAACGACGGCCAGTCTTAAGC
TCGGGCCCCAAATAATGATTTTATTTTGACTGATAGTGACCTGTTCGTTGCAACAAATTGATGAGCAATG
CTTTTTTATAATGCCAACTTTGTACAAAAAAGCAGGCTTCGAAGGAGATAACAAAATGAGTCATGTGGTC
GTTGATACTCCTCACGGTCTAGATCAGCAGCTTGCTGTCCTAGACTTGAACTCCGCTGACGGACAGGGTG
GAGGAACTGGCAGGCGATACATTCCACCTCACCTGAGGAACAAAGAGGCTTCAAAAAACGATTCACCAGG
ATGGGATAACGGACGCACCAATGGATTTGTGAATGGATTCCATGACAACCGCACAAACGGAGGCTTTGGA
GGGCGGTGGCCCCTTCGCAACGATAGAGGTTTTGGTGGTTTTGAAAACAAAGATGGTGGCTGGGGAGGGC
CCCCTAGAGATGCTGCCTACAACAGCTTTGGTGGGCGTAATGATAGATCCAAATCTGCTTTTAATGACCG
TGGGGCGGGCTCCAGAGGAAGGTATGAGCGGGGGGGCTTTGCTGGTGGAGGAAACAGCCGTTGGGTGGAG
GACTCCAGAGAGGACGACTGGTCTAAACCAACTGCTCCTAATGAACGACTGGAAAATGAGCTCTTTTCTG
GAAGCAACACTGGGATCAACTTTGAGAAGTATGACGACATTCCTGTGGAAGCTACTGGAAGCAACTGCCC
ACCCCACATTGAGAGTTTCCATGATGTGGACATGGGGGAGATCATCATGGGCAACATCACCCTGACTCGT
TACACCCGTCCCACTCCAGTCCAGAAACATGCTATACCCATCATCAAGTCCAAGAGGGACCTGATGGCTT
GTGCCCAAACAGGTTCTGGTAAGACTGCAGCCTTCCTGCTGCCAGTGCTGAGTCAGATCTACACAGATGG
ACCAGGAGATGCTCTGCAGGCTGCAAAAAACAGTGGACAGGACAATGGAAGATATGGCCGGCGTAAGCAG
TACCCCATCTCCCTGGTCCTGGCCCCCACCAGAGAATTGGCTCTGCAGATCTACGACGAGGCGAGGAAGT
TTGCGTACCGCTCTCGTGTGCGTCCCTGTGTGGTCTATGGAGGAGCTGATATTGGCCAGCAAATCCGGGA
CTTGGAAAGAGGCTGTCACTTGTTGGTGGCCACACCTGGACGTCTGGTTGACATGATGGAGAGGGGCAAG
ATTGGTCTGGACCACTGCAACTTCCTGGTCCTGGATGAGGCTGACCGTATGTTGGACATGGGCTTTGAAC
CACAAATCAGACGCATCGTGGAGCAGGACACGATGCCACCAAAAGGTATCCGTCAGACCATGATGTTCAG
TGCCACGTTCCCTAAAGAGATTCAGATTCTGGCTCGAGACTTCCTGGAGGATTACATTTTCCTGGCAGTA
GGCCGTGTTGGTTCCACTTCAGAAAACATCACCCAGAAGGTGGTGTGGGTGGAGGAGAACGACAAGAGGT
CCTTTCTTCTGGACTTGCTTAATGCCACAGGTAAAGACTCATTGACCCTAGTCTTTGTGGAAACGAAGAA
AGGAGCAGATGCTCTGGAGGACTTCCTGTACCGTGAGGGTTACGCCTGCACCAGTATCCATGGAGACAGA
TCCCAGAGAGACCGAGAAGAAGCTCTGCATCAGTTTCGCTCTGGACGCTGCCCGATCTTAGTGGCTACAG
CTGTGGCTGCTCGAGGTCTGGACATCAGCAACGTCAAACACGTTATTAATTTTGATTTGCCCAGTGACAT
TGAAGAGTACGTTCACCGTATCGGCCGTACGGGGCGTGTGGGCAATCTAGGTCTGGCCACGTCGTTCTTC
AACGACAAAAACAGCAACATAACCAAAGATTTGCTGGACATCTTGGTTGAGGCCAAGCAGGAGGTTCCTT
CCTGGCTTGAGAGCCTGGCCTACGAGCACCAGCACAAGAGCACCAACCGAGGACGCTCCAAAAGGTTCTC
GGGTGGTTTTGGAGCCAGGGACTACCGTCAGGCACCTGGTGGTTCTGGAGGCTTCAGCAGCAACCGTGTA
GGGCGAGGTGCTGGAGGCCACGGAGGAAATCGTGGCTTTGGTGGAGGTGGTTTTGGTGGCAACTTCTACA
GCAACGATGGCTACGGCGGAAACTACAGCCACTCTGGTAGTGTGGATTGGTGGGGAAACGACCCAGCTTT
CTTGTACAAAGTTGGCATTATAAGAAAGCATTGCTTATCAATTTGTTGCAACGAACAGGTCACTATCAGT
CAAAATAAAATCATTATTTGCCATCCAGCTGATATCCCCTATAGTGAGTCGTATTACATGGTCATAGCTG
TTTCCTGGCAGCTCTGGCCCGTGTCTCAAAATCTCTGATGTTACATTGCACAAGATAAAAATATATCATC
ATGAACAATAAAACTGTCTGCTTACATAAACAGTAATACAAGGGGTGTTATGAGCCATATTCAACGGGAA
ACGTCGAGGCCGCGATTAAATTCCAACATGGATGCTGATTTATATGGGTATAAATGGGCTCGCGATAATG
TCGGGCAATCAGGTGCGACAATCTATCGCTTGTATGGGAAGCCCGATGCGCCAGAGTTGTTTCTGAAACA
TGGCAAAGGTAGCGTTGCCAATGATGTTACAGATGAGATGGTCAGACTAAACTGGCTGACGGAATTTATG
CCTCTTCCGACCATCAAGCATTTTATCCGTACTCCTGATGATGCATGGTTACTCACCACTGCGATCCCCG
GAAAAACAGCATTCCAGGTATTAGAAGAATATCCTGATTCAGGTGAAAATATTGTTGATGCGCTGGCAGT
GTTCCTGCGCCGGTTGCATTCGATTCCTGTTTGTAATTGTCCTTTTAACAGCGATCGCGTATTTCGTCTC
GCTCAGGCGCAATCACGAATGAATAACGGTTTGGTTGATGCGAGTGATTTTGATGACGAGCGTAATGGCT
GGCCTGTTGAACAAGTCTGGAAAGAAATGCATAAACTTTTGCCATTCTCACCGGATTCAGTCGTCACTCA
TGGTGATTTCTCACTTGATAACCTTATTTTTGACGAGGGGAAATTAATAGGTTGTATTGATGTTGGACGA
GTCGGAATCGCAGACCGATACCAGGATCTTGCCATCCTATGGAACTGCCTCGGTGAGTTTTCTCCTTCAT
TACAGAAACGGCTTTTTCAAAAATATGGTATTGATAATCCTGATATGAATAAATTGCAGTTTCATTTGAT
GCTCGATGAGTTTTTCTAATCAGAATTGGTTAATTGGTTGTAACACTGGCAGAGCATTACGCTGACTTGA
CGGGACGGCGCAAGCTCATGACCAAAATCCCTTAACGTGAGTTACGCGTCGTTCCACTGAGCGTCAGACC
CCGTAGAAAAGATCAAAGGATCTTCTTGAGATCCTTTTTTTCTGCGCGTAATCTGCTGCTTGCAAACAAA
AAAACCACCGCTACCAGCGGTGGTTTGTTTGCCGGATCAAGAGCTACCAACTCTTTTTCCGAAGGTAACT
GGCTTCAGCAGAGCGCAGATACCAAATACTGTTCTTCTAGTGTAGCCGTAGTTAGGCCACCACTTCAAGA
ACTCTGTAGCACCGCCTACATACCTCGCTCTGCTAATCCTGTTACCAGTGGCTGCTGCCAGTGGCGATAA
GTCGTGTCTTACCGGGTTGGACTCAAGACGATAGTTACCGGATAAGGCGCAGCGGTCGGGCTGAACGGGG
GGTTCGTGCACACAGCCCAGCTTGGAGCGAACGACCTACACCGAACTGAGATACCTACAGCGTGAGCTAT
GAGAAAGCGCCACGCTTCCCGAAGGGAGAAAGGCGGACAGGTATCCGGTAAGCGGCAGGGTCGGAACAGG
AGAGCGCACGAGGGAGCTTCCAGGGGGAAACGCCTGGTATCTTTATAGTCCTGTCGGGTTTCGCCACCTC
TGACTTGAGCGTCGATTTTTGTGATGCTCGTCAGGGGGGCGGAGCCTATGGAAAAACGCCAGCAACGCGG
CCTTTTTACGGTTCCTGGCCTTTTGCTGGCCTTTTGCTCACATGTT
Features (pLannotate 1.2.2; 10 found; start..end, strand, type, name):
    121..213     +  CDS            lacI (fragment): lac repressor; lacI; The lac repressor binds to the lac operator to inhibit transcription in E. coli. This inhibition can be relieved by adding lactose or isopropyl-β-D-thiogalactopyranoside (IPTG).
    268..295     -  terminator     rrnB T2 terminator: transcription terminator T2 from the E. coli rrnB gene
    427..470     +  terminator     rrnB T1 terminator: Escherichia coli rrnB; transcription terminator T1 from the E. coli rrnB gene
    517..553     -  CDS            lacZα (fragment): LacZα fragment of β-galactosidase; lacZ fragment
    569..668     +  protein_bind   attL1: mutant version of attL; recombination site for the Gateway® LR reaction LR Clonase™
    686..2719    +  CDS            DDX3X: DDX3X_HUMAN - Also known as DBX From Homo sapiens (Human).
   2721..2820    -  protein_bind   attL2: mutant version of attL; recombination site for the Gateway® LR reaction LR Clonase™
   2838..2856    -  promoter       T7 promoter: promoter for bacteriophage T7 RNA polymerase
   2990..3799    +  CDS            KanR: aminoglycoside phosphotransferase; aph(3')-Ia; confers resistance to kanamycin in bacteria or G418 (Geneticin®) in eukaryotes
   3946..4534    +  rep_origin     ori: high-copy-number ColE1/pMB1/pBR322/pUC origin of replication
