[The description below was written by a language model from this plasmid's Addgene catalogue record and pLannotate feature annotations shown in this document.]
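Description:
pDONR221-DDX3X is a Gateway entry clone built on the pDONR221 backbone, carrying the coding sequence of the DEAD-box RNA helicase DDX3X from the African turquoise killifish, Nothobranchius furzeri. The sequenced plasmid is about 4.6 kb. It is propagated in E. coli through a high-copy ColE1/pUC-type origin and selected with kanamycin via the aph(3')-Ia (KanR) gene. Upstream of the cloning region sit the rrnB T1 and T2 transcription terminators, which insulate the insert from read-through transcription originating in the backbone. Short lacI and lacZα fragments and a T7 promoter site next to attL2 are backbone remnants, not functional expression elements.

The 2,034 bp DDX3X open reading frame lies between attL1 and attL2, the recombination sites produced when a PCR product or attB-flanked fragment is recombined into the donor vector. The automated annotation labels the insert by its similarity to human DDX3X, but the catalogue record identifies it as the killifish orthologue. As is typical of entry vectors, no promoter is positioned to drive the insert, so the plasmid is not an expression construct in itself. It serves as a shuttle from which the ORF can be moved by LR recombination into any attR-containing destination vector. The depositor notes that this is a stopless clone, meaning the native stop codon has been omitted so the ORF can be fused in frame to C-terminal tags or reporters supplied by the destination vector. The associated work concerns protein aggregation and quality control in tissues of an aging vertebrate, which suggests the clone was made to build tagged DDX3X expression constructs for such studies.
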