Addgene plasmid #166162: pDONR221-DDX3X
Purpose: Gateway entry vector for N. furzeri DDX3X
Depositing lab: Daniel Jarosz. Depositing organization: Stanford University. Publication: Tissue-specific landscape of protein aggregation and quality control in an aging vertebrate. Chen YR, Harel I, Singh PP, Ziv I, Moses E, Goshtchevsky U, Machado BE, Brunet A, Jarosz DF. Dev Cell. 2024 Jul 22;59(14):1892-1911.e13. doi: 10.1016/j.devcel.2024.04.014. Epub 2024 May 28. PubMed 38810654.
Backbone
  Vector backbone: pDONR221
  Vector type: Gateway Entry Vector
Growth in bacteria
  Bacterial resistance: Kanamycin, 50 μg/mL
  Growth temperature: 37°C
  Growth strain: DH5alpha
  Copy number: High Copy
Gene/Insert
  Gene/Insert name: DDX3X
  Species: N. furzeri
  Insert size (bp): 2034
  Cloning method: Gateway Cloning
Terms and licenses: Academic/Nonprofit Terms; Industry Terms: Not Available to Industry
Depositor comments: Stopless entry clone. Please visit https://doi.org/10.1101/2022.02.26.482120 for bioRxiv preprint. Also see Harel and Chen et al. 2024 (https://doi.org/10.1016/j.celrep.2023.112787)
How to cite: pDONR221-DDX3X was a gift from Daniel Jarosz (Addgene plasmid # 166162 ; http://n2t.net/addgene:166162 ; RRID:Addgene_166162)
